Addgene plasmid #86761: HA-PRAS40 W10A
Purpose: N-terminal HA-tagged protein expression in mammalian cells
Depositing lab: Do-Hyung Kim. Depositing organization: University of Minnesota. Publication: mTORC1 Coordinates Protein Synthesis and Immunoproteasome Formation via PRAS40 to Prevent Accumulation of Protein Stress. Yun YS, Kim KH, Tschida B, Sachs Z, Noble-Orcutt KE, Moriarity BS, Ai T, Ding R, Williams J, Chen L, Largaespada D, Kim DH. Mol Cell. 2016 Feb 18;61(4):625-39. doi: 10.1016/j.molcel.2016.01.013. Epub 2016 Feb 11. PubMed 26876939.
Backbone
  Vector backbone: pRK5
  Vector type: Mammalian Expression
Growth in bacteria
  Bacterial resistance: Ampicillin, 100 μg/mL
  Growth temperature: 37°C
  Growth strain: DH5alpha
  Copy number: Unknown
Gene/Insert
  Gene/Insert name: human PRAS40
  Species: H. sapiens (human)
  Insert size (bp): 771
  Mutation: W10A
  Entrez Gene: AKT1S1 (a.k.a. Lobe, PRAS40)
  Promoter: CMV
  Tag / fusion protein: HA (N terminal on insert)
  Cloning method: Unknown
  Sequencing primers: 5′ CMV-F
Terms and licenses: Academic/Nonprofit Terms; Industry Terms: Not Available to Industry
Depositor comments: Image# 2988651
How to cite: HA-PRAS40 W10A was a gift from Do-Hyung Kim (Addgene plasmid # 86761 ; http://n2t.net/addgene:86761 ; RRID:Addgene_86761)
