[The description below was written by a language model from this plasmid's Addgene catalogue record and pLannotate feature annotations shown in this document.]
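Description:
HA-PRAS40 W10A is a mammalian expression plasmid built on the pRK5 backbone that produces human PRAS40 (the product of the AKT1S1 gene, a proline-rich Akt substrate and mTORC1-associated protein) carrying an N-terminal HA epitope tag and a tryptophan-to-alanine substitution at residue 10. The sequenced plasmid is about 5.5 kb. Transcription in mammalian cells is driven by the human cytomegalovirus immediate-early enhancer and promoter. These are followed by a fragment of CMV intron A and a short region annotated as part of an immunoglobulin heavy-chain signal sequence, which together look like leader remnants of the backbone rather than functional parts of the fusion. An SP6 promoter upstream of the insert could in principle support in vitro transcription. The AKT1S1 coding sequence is annotated as a roughly 770 bp open reading frame, consistent with the recorded insert size, and is terminated by an SV40 polyadenylation signal. The HA tag is not annotated separately in the feature table but is recorded as fused at the N terminus of the insert.

For propagation in E. coli the plasmid carries a high-copy ColE1/pUC-type origin and a β-lactamase gene conferring ampicillin resistance. An M13 phage origin is also present for single-stranded DNA production. The SV40 enhancer/early promoter region downstream of the expression cassette is not annotated as driving a mammalian selection marker, so the construct is suited to transient transfection. Small fragments of lacZα, lacI, rop and bom, along with lac promoter/operator elements, are backbone vestiges. The plasmid is used to express an epitope-tagged point mutant of PRAS40 for detection or immunoprecipitation. The associated publication concerns mTORC1 signalling through PRAS40 in protein synthesis and immunoproteasome formation, but the record does not state the specific functional consequence of W10A.
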