Features (pLannotate 1.2.2; 20 found; start..end, strand, type, name):
     14..393     +  enhancer       CMV enhancer: human cytomegalovirus immediate early enhancer
    394..597     +  promoter       CMV promoter: human cytomegalovirus (CMV) immediate early promoter
    733..776     +  intron         CMV intron (fragment): modified intron A from human cytomegalovirus
    828..846     +  promoter       SP6 promoter: promoter for bacteriophage SP6 RNA polymerase
    850..887     +  CDS            IgH signal sequence (fragment): signal sequence from the mouse immunoglobulin heavy chain variable region
   1032..1799    +  CDS            AKT1S1 (sequence partly withheld): AKTS1_HUMAN - Also known as PRAS40 From Homo sapiens (Human).
   1849..1983    +  polyA_signal   SV40 poly(A) signal: SV40 polyadenylation signal
   2052..2409    +  promoter       SV40 promoter: SV40 enhancer and early promoter
   2428..2582    +  CDS            lacZα (fragment): LacZα fragment of β-galactosidase; lacZ fragment
   2588..2639    -  misc_feature   bom (fragment): basis of mobility region from pBR322
   2658..3038    +  rep_origin     M13 ori (sequence partly withheld): M13 bacteriophage origin of replication; arrow indicates direction of (+) strand synthesis
   3114..3163    -  misc_feature   bom (fragment): basis of mobility region from pBR322
   3265..3300    -  CDS            rop (fragment): Rop protein, which maintains plasmids at low copy number; rop
   3395..3499    +  promoter       AmpR promoter: bla
   3500..4360    +  CDS            AmpR: β-lactamase; bla; confers resistance to ampicillin, carbenicillin, and related antibiotics
   4531..5119    +  rep_origin     ori: high-copy-number ColE1/pMB1/pBR322/pUC origin of replication
   5302..5394    +  CDS            lacI (fragment): lac repressor; lacI; The lac repressor binds to the lac operator to inhibit transcription in E. coli. This inhibition can be relieved by adding lactose or isopropyl-β-D-thiogalactopyranoside (IPTG).
   5407..5428    +  protein_bind   CAP binding site: CAP binding activates transcription in the presence of cAMP. E. coli catabolite activator protein
   5443..5473    +  promoter       lac promoter: promoter for the E. coli lac operon
   5481..5497    +  protein_bind   lac operator: The lac repressor binds to the lac operator to inhibit transcription in E. coli. This inhibition can be relieved by adding lactose or isopropyl-β-D-thiogalactopyranoside (IPTG). lac repressor encoded by lacI
>Addgene plasmid #86761 | HA-PRAS40 W10A | addgene full sequence | sequence record 170531 | Addgene NGS Result
TTCGAGCTCGCCCGACATTGATTATTGACTAGTTATTAATAGTAATCAATTACGGGGTCATTAGTTCATA
GCCCATATATGGAGTTCCGCGTTACATAACTTACGGTAAATGGCCCGCCTGGCTGACCGCCCAACGACCC
CCGCCCATTGACGTCAATAATGACGTATGTTCCCATAGTAACGCCAATAGGGACTTTCCATTGACGTCAA
TGGGTGGAGTATTTACGGTAAACTGCCCACTTGGCAGTACATCAAGTGTATCATATGCCAAGTACGCCCC
CTATTGACGTCAATGACGGTAAATGGCCCGCCTGGCATTATGCCCAGTACATGACCTTATGGGACTTTCC
TACTTGGCAGTACATCTACGTATTAGTCATCGCTATTACCATGGTGATGCGGTTTTGGCAGTACATCAAT
GGGCGTGGATAGCGGTTTGACTCACGGGGATTTCCAAGTCTCCACCCCATTGACGTCAATGGGAGTTTGT
TTTGGCACCAAAATCAACGGGACTTTCCAAAATGTCGTAACAACTCCGCCCCATTGACGCAAATGGGCGG
TAGGCGTGTACGGTGGGAGGTCTATATAAGCAGAGCTCGTTTAGTGAACCGTCAGATCGCCTGGAGACGC
CATCCACGCTGTTTTGACCTCCATAGAAGACACCGGGACCGATCCAGCCTCCGCGGCCGGGAACGGTGCA
TTGGAACGCGGATTCCCCGTGCCAAGAGTGACGTAAGTACCGCCTATAGAGTCTATAGGCCCACCCCCTT
GGCTTCGTTAGAACGCGGCTACAATTAATACATAACCTTATGTATCATACACATACGATTTAGGTGACAC
TATAGAATAACATCCACTTTGCCTTTCTCTCCACAGGTGTCCACTCCCAGGTCCAACTGCACCTCGGTTC
TATCGATTGAATTCCCGAACCGACAGTCGGTCTCTTCACCAAGGCCATTCGCGCCACCATGGGCTACCCC
TATGATGTGCCTGACTACGCAGATCTCAATGGTGGTGGTGGTGGGTCGACGATGGCGTCGGGTCGCCCCG
AGGAGCTGGCGGAGGCCGTGGTGGGGGCCGCTGAGCGCTTCCGGGCCCGGACTGGCACGGAGCTGGTGCT
GCTGACCGCGGCCCCGCCGCCACCACCCCGCCCGGGCCCCTGTGCCTATCCTGCCCATGGTCGAGGAGCC
CTGGCGGAGGCAGCGCGCCGTTGCCTCCACGACATCGCACTGGCCCACAGGGCTGCCACTGCTGCTCGGC
CTCCTGCGCCCCCACCAGCACCACAGCCACCCAGTCCCACACCCAGCCCACCCCGGCCTACCCTGGCCAG
AGAGGACAACGAGGAGGACGAGGATGAGCCCACAGAGACAGAGACCTCCGGGGAGCAGCTGGGCATTAGT
GATAATGGAGGGCTCTTTGTGATGGATGAGGACGCCACCCTCCAGGACCTTCCCCCCTTCTGTGAGTCAG
ACCCCGAGAGTACAGATGATGGCAGCCTGAGCGAGGAGACCCCCGCCGGCCCCCCCACCTGCTCAGTGCC
CCCAGCCTCAGCCCTACCCACACAGCAGTACGCCAAGTCCCTGCCTGTGTCTGTGCCCGTCTGGGGCTTC
AAGGAGAAGAGGACAGAGGCGCGGTCATCAGATGAGGAGAATGGGCCGCCCTCTTCGCCCGACCTGGACC
GCATCGCGGCGAGC
[105 nt withheld, positions 1695-1799]
TGAGCGGCCGCTAAGTAAGTAAGGATCCCCAGCTTGGCCGCCATGGCCCAACTTGTTTATTGCAGCTTAT
AATGGTTACAAATAAAGCAATAGCATCACAAATTTCACAAATAAAGCATTTTTTTCACTGCATTCTAGTT
GTGGTTTGTCCAAACTCATCAATGTATCTTATCATGTCTGGATCGGGAATTAATTCGGCGCAGCACCATG
GCCTGAAATAACCTCTGAAAGAGGAACTTGGTTAGGTACCTTCTGAGGCGGAAAGAACCAGCTGTGGAAT
GTGTGTCAGTTAGGGTGTGGAAAGTCCCCAGGCTCCCCAGCAGGCAGAAGTATGCAAAGCATGCATCTCA
ATTAGTCAGCAACCAGGTGTGGAAAGTCCCCAGGCTCCCCAGCAGGCAGAAGTATGCAAAGCATGCATCT
CAATTAGTCAGCAACCATAGTCCCGCCCCTAACTCCGCCCATCCCGCCCCTAACTCCGCCCAGTTCCGCC
CATTCTCCGCCCCATGGCTGACTAATTTTTTTTATTTATGCAGAGGCCGAGGCCGCCTCGGCCTCTGAGC
TATTCCAGAAGTAGTGAGGAGGCTTTTTTGGAGGCCTAGGCTTTTGCAAAAAGCTGTTAACAGCTTGGCA
CTGGCCGTCGTTTTACAACGTCGTGACTGGGAAAACCCTGGCGTTACCCAACTTAATCGCCTTGCAGCAC
ATCCCCCTTTCGCCAGCTGGCGTAATAGCGAAGAGGCCCGCACCGATCGCCCTTCCCAACAGTTGCGCAG
CCTGAATGGCGAATGGCGCCTGATGCGGTATTTTCTCCTTACGCATCTGTGCGGTATTTCACACCGCATA
[142 nt withheld, positions 2640-2781]
C
[141 nt withheld, positions 2783-2923]
CCTTTGACGTTGGAGTCCACGTTCTTT
[37 nt withheld, positions 2951-2987]
ACCCTATCTCGGGCTATTCTTTTGATTTATAAGGGATTTTGCCGATTTCGGCCTATTGGTTAAAAAATGA
GCTGATTTAACAAAAATTTAACGCGAATTTTAACAAAATATTAACGTTTACAATTTTATGGTGCACTCTC
AGTACAATCTGCTCTGATGCCGCATAGTTAAGCCAGCCCCGACACCCGCCAACACCCGCTGACGCGCCCT
GACGGGCTTGTCTGCTCCCGGCATCCGCTTACAGACAAGCTGTGACCGTCTCCGGGAGCTGCATGTGTCA
GAGGTTTTCACCGTCATCACCGAAACGCGCGAGACGAAAGGGCCTCGTGATACGCCTATTTTTATAGGTT
AATGTCATGATAATAATGGTTTCTTAGACGTCAGGTGGCACTTTTCGGGGAAATGTGCGCGGAACCCCTA
TTTGTTTATTTTTCTAAATACATTCAAATATGTATCCGCTCATGAGACAATAACCCTGATAAATGCTTCA
ATAATATTGAAAAAGGAAGAGTATGAGTATTCAACATTTCCGTGTCGCCCTTATTCCCTTTTTTGCGGCA
TTTTGCCTTCCTGTTTTTGCTCACCCAGAAACGCTGGTGAAAGTAAAAGATGCTGAAGATCAGTTGGGTG
CACGAGTGGGTTACATCGAACTGGATCTCAACAGCGGTAAGATCCTTGAGAGTTTTCGCCCCGAAGAACG
TTTTCCAATGATGAGCACTTTTAAAGTTCTGCTATGTGGCGCGGTATTATCCCGTATTGACGCCGGGCAA
GAGCAACTCGGTCGCCGCATACACTATTCTCAGAATGACTTGGTTGAGTACTCACCAGTCACAGAAAAGC
ATCTTACGGATGGCATGACAGTAAGAGAATTATGCAGTGCTGCCATAACCATGAGTGATAACACTGCGGC
CAACTTACTTCTGACAACGATCGGAGGACCGAAGGAGCTAACCGCTTTTTTGCACAACATGGGGGATCAT
GTAACTCGCCTTGATCGTTGGGAACCGGAGCTGAATGAAGCCATACCAAACGACGAGCGTGACACCACGA
TGCCTGTAGCAATGGCAACAACGTTGCGCAAACTATTAACTGGCGAACTACTTACTCTAGCTTCCCGGCA
ACAATTAATAGACTGGATGGAGGCGGATAAAGTTGCAGGACCACTTCTGCGCTCGGCCCTTCCGGCTGGC
TGGTTTATTGCTGATAAATCTGGAGCCGGTGAGCGTGGGTCTCGCGGTATCATTGCAGCACTGGGGCCAG
ATGGTAAGCCCTCCCGTATCGTAGTTATCTACACGACGGGGAGTCAGGCAACTATGGATGAACGAAATAG
ACAGATCGCTGAGATAGGTGCCTCACTGATTAAGCATTGGTAACTGTCAGACCAAGTTTACTCATATATA
CTTTAGATTGATTTAAAACTTCATTTTTAATTTAAAAGGATCTAGGTGAAGATCCTTTTTGATAATCTCA
TGACCAAAATCCCTTAACGTGAGTTTTCGTTCCACTGAGCGTCAGACCCCGTAGAAAAGATCAAAGGATC
TTCTTGAGATCCTTTTTTTCTGCGCGTAATCTGCTGCTTGCAAACAAAAAAACCACCGCTACCAGCGGTG
GTTTGTTTGCCGGATCAAGAGCTACCAACTCTTTTTCCGAAGGTAACTGGCTTCAGCAGAGCGCAGATAC
CAAATACTGTTCTTCTAGTGTAGCCGTAGTTAGGCCACCACTTCAAGAACTCTGTAGCACCGCCTACATA
CCTCGCTCTGCTAATCCTGTTACCAGTGGCTGCTGCCAGTGGCGATAAGTCGTGTCTTACCGGGTTGGAC
TCAAGACGATAGTTACCGGATAAGGCGCAGCGGTCGGGCTGAACGGGGGGTTCGTGCACACAGCCCAGCT
TGGAGCGAACGACCTACACCGAACTGAGATACCTACAGCGTGAGCTATGAGAAAGCGCCACGCTTCCCGA
AGGGAGAAAGGCGGACAGGTATCCGGTAAGCGGCAGGGTCGGAACAGGAGAGCGCACGAGGGAGCTTCCA
GGGGGAAACGCCTGGTATCTTTATAGTCCTGTCGGGTTTCGCCACCTCTGACTTGAGCGTCGATTTTTGT
GATGCTCGTCAGGGGGGCGGAGCCTATGGAAAAACGCCAGCAACGCGGCCTTTTTACGGTTCCTGGCCTT
TTGCTGGCCTTTTGCTCACATGTTCTTTCCTGCGTTATCCCCTGATTCTGTGGATAACCGTATTACCGCC
TTTGAGTGAGCTGATACCGCTCGCCGCAGCCGAACGACCGAGCGCAGCGAGTCAGTGAGCGAGGAAGCGG
AAGAGCGCCCAATACGCAAACCGCCTCTCCCCGCGCGTTGGCCGATTCATTAATGCAGCTGGCACGACAG
GTTTCCCGACTGGAAAGCGGGCAGTGAGCGCAACGCAATTAATGTGAGTTAGCTCACTCATTAGGCACCC
CAGGCTTTACACTTTATGCTTCCGGCTCGTATGTTGTGTGGAATTGTGAGCGGATAACAATTTCACACAG
GAAACAGCTATGACATGATTACGAATTAA
